>Addgene plasmid #157309 | pD649-HAsp-CADM3-COMP5AP-AviTag-9xHis | depositor full sequence | sequence record 303727 | Full Sequence
TTTCAATATTATTGAAGCATTTATCAGGGTTATTGTCTCATGAGCGGATACATATTTGAATGTATTTAGA
AAAATAAACAAATAGGGGTCAGTGTTACAACCAATTAACCAATTCTGAACATTATCGCGAGCCCATTTAT
ACCTGAATATGGCTCATAACACCCCTTGCTCATGACCAAAATCCCTTAACGTGAGTTACGCGCGCGTCGT
TCCACTGAGCGTCAGACCCCGTAGAAAAGATCAAAGGATCTTCTTGAGATCCTTTTTTTCTGCGCGTAAT
CTGCTGCTTGCAAACAAAAAAACCACCGCTACCAGCGGTGGTTTGTTTGCCGGATCAAGAGCTACCAACT
CTTTTTCCGAAGGTAACTGGCTTCAGCAGAGCGCAGATACCAAATACTGTTCTTCTAGTGTAGCCGTAGT
TAGCCCACCACTTCAAGAACTCTGTAGCACCGCCTACATACCTCGCTCTGCTAATCCTGTTACCAGTGGC
TGCTGCCAGTGGCGATAAGTCGTGTCTTACCGGGTTGGACTCAAGACGATAGTTACCGGATAAGGCGCAG
CGGTCGGGCTGAACGGGGGGTTCGTGCACACAGCCCAGCTTGGAGCGAACGACCTACACCGAACTGAGAT
ACCTACAGCGTGAGCTATGAGAAAGCGCCACGCTTCCCGAAGGGAGAAAGGCGGACAGGTATCCGGTAAG
CGGCAGGGTCGGAACAGGAGAGCGCACGAGGGAGCTTCCAGGGGGAAACGCCTGGTATCTTTATAGTCCT
GTCGGGTTTCGCCACCTCTGACTTGAGCGTCGATTTTTGTGATGCTCGTCAGGGGGGCGGAGCCTATGGA
AAAACGCCAGCAACGCGGCCTTTTTACGGTTCCTGGCCTTTTGCTGGCCTTTTGCTCACATGTTCTTTCC
TGCGTTATCCCCTGATTCTGTGGATAACCGTATTACCGCCTTTGAGTGAGCTGATACCGCTCGCCGCAGC
CGAACGACCGAGCGCAGCGAGTCAGTGAGCGAGGAAGCGGAAGGCGAGAGTAGGGAACTGCCAGGCATCA
AACTAAGCAGAAGGCCCCTGACGGATGGCCTTTTTGCGTTTCTACAAACTCTTTCTGTGTTGTAAAACGA
CGGCCAGTCTTAAGCTCGGGCCCCCTGGGCGGTTCTGATAACGAGTAATCGTTAATCCGCAAATAACGTA
AAAACCCGCTTCGGCGGGTTTTTTTATGGGGGGAGTTTAGGGAAAGAGCATTTGTCAGAATATTTAAGGG
CGCCTGTCACTTTGCTTGATATATGAGAATTATTTAACCTTATAAATGAGAAAAAAGCAACGCACTTTAA
ATAAGATACGTTGCTTTTTCGATTGATGAACACCTATAATTAAACTATTCATCTATTATTTATGATTTTT
TGTATATACAATATTTCTAGTTTGTTAAAGAGAATTAAGAAAATAAATCTCGAAAATAATAAAGGGAAAA
TCAGTTTTTGATATCAAAATTATACATGTCAACGATAATACAAAATATAATACAAACTATAAGATGTTAT
CAGTATTTATTATCATTTAGAATAAATTTTGTGTCGCCCTTAATTGTGAGCGGATAACAATTACGAGCTT
CATGCACAGTGGCGTTGACTCAATATTGGCCATTAGCCATATTATTCATTGGTTATATAGCATAAATCAA
TATTGGCTATTGGCCATTGCATACGTTGTATCTATATCATAATATGTACATTTATATTGGCTCATGTCCA
ATATGACCGCCATGTTGGCATTGATTATTGACTAGTTATTAATAGTAATCAATTACGGGGTCATTAGTTC
ATAGCCCATATATGGAGTTCCGCGTTACATAACTTACGGTAAATGGCCCGCCTGGCTGACCGCCCAACGA
CCCCCGCCCATTGACGTCAATAATGACGTATGTTCCCATAGTAACGCCAATAGGGACTTTCCATTGACGT
CAATGGGTGGAGTATTTACGGTAAACTGCCCACTTGGCAGTACATCAAGTGTATCATATGCCAAGTACGC
CCCCTATTGACGTCAATGACGGTAAATGGCCCGCCTGGCATTATGCCCAGTACATGACCTTATGGGACTT
TCCTACTTGGCAGTACATCTACGTATTAGTCATCGCTATTACCATGGTGATGCGGTTTTGGCAGTACATC
AATGGGCGTGGATAGCGGTTTGACTCACGGGGATTTCCAAGTCTCCACCCCATTGACGTCAATGGGAGTT
TGTTTTGGCACCAAAATCAACGGGACTTTCCAAAATGTCGTAACAACTCCGCCCCATTGACGCAAATGGG
CGGTAGGCGTGTACGGTGGGAGGTCTATATAAGCAGAGCTCGTTTAGTGAACCGTCAGATCGCCTGGAGA
CGCCATCCACGCTGTTTTGACCTCCATAGAAGACACCGGGACCGATCCAGCCTCCGCGGCCGGGAACGGT
GCATTGGAACGCGGATTCCCCGTGCCAAGAGTGACGTAAGTACCGCCTATAGAGTCTATAGGCCCACCCC
CTTGGCTTCGTTAGAACGCGGCTACAATTAATACATAACCTTATGTATCATACACATACGATTTAGGTGA
CACTATAGAATAACATCCACTTTGCCTTTCTCTCCACAGGTGTCCACTCCCAGGTCCAACTGCACCTCGG
TTCTATCGAAAACGCGCCTGCTAGCGCCACCATGAAGACCATCATTGCCCTGAGCTACATCTTCTGCCTG
GTGTTCGCTGCGGCCGCCAATCTGAGCCAGGATGATAGCCAGCCTTGGACCTCCGATGAGACAGTGGTTG
CTGGTGGCACCGTGGTGCTGAAGTGCCAAGTGAAGGATCACGAGGACAGCAGCCTGCAGTGGTCCAATCC
TGCTCAGCAGACCCTGTACTTCGGCGAGAAGAGAGCCCTGCGGGACAACAGAATCCAGCTGGTCACAAGC
ACACCCCACGAGCTGAGCATCAGCATCTCTAATGTGGCCCTGGCCGACGAGGGCGAGTACACCTGTAGCA
TCTTTACCATGCCTGTGCGGACCGCCAAGAGCCTGGTTACAGTTCTGGGAATCCCTCAGAAGCCCATCAT
CACCGGCTACAAGAGCAGCCTGAGAGAGAAGGACACCGCCACACTGAATTGTCAGAGCAGCGGATCTAAG
CCTGCCGCCAGACTGACTTGGAGAAAGGGCGATCAAGAGCTGCACGGCGAGCCCACAAGAATCCAAGAGG
ACCCCAATGGCAAGACCTTCACCGTGTCCAGCAGCGTGACCTTCCAAGTGACAAGAGAGGATGACGGCGC
CAGCATCGTGTGTTCCGTGAATCACGAAAGCCTGAAGGGCGCCGATAGAAGCACCAGCCAGAGAATCGAG
GTGCTGTACACCCCTACCGCCATGATCAGACCCGATCCTCCACATCCTAGAGAGGGCCAGAAACTGCTGC
TGCACTGCGAAGGCAGAGGCAATCCTGTGCCTCAGCAGTACCTGTGGGAGAAAGAGGGCTCTGTCCCTCC
ACTGAAGATGACCCAAGAGAGCGCCCTGATCTTCCCATTCCTGAACAAGAGCGATAGCGGCACCTACGGC
TGTACCGCCACAAGCAATATGGGCAGCTACAAGGCCTACTACACCCTGAACGTGAACGACCCATCTCCTG
TGCCAAGCAGCAGCTCCACCTACCATGGCGCGCCGGAAGATCAAGTTGATCCAAGATTGATTGATGGCAA
GGGCGGATCTCTGGAGGTGCTGTTCCAGGGACCAGGCGGAAGCGGCAATCCCGGCGGCGATCTGGCCCCC
CAGATGCTGCGCGAGCTGCAGGAGACCAATGCCGCCCTGCAGGACGTGCGCGAGCTGCTGCGCCACCGCG
TGAAGGAGATCACCTTCCTGAAGAACACCGTGATGGAGTGCGACGCCTGCGGTATGCAGCCCTCTAGAGG
CTCCGGCTCCATCATCCCAGTTGAGGAGGAGAACCCGGACTTCTGGAACCGCGAGGCAGCCGAGGCCCTG
GGTGCCGCCAAGAAGCTGCAGCCTGCACAGACAGCCGCCAAGAACCTCATCATCTTCCTGGGCGATGGGA
TGGGGGTGTCTACGGTGACAGCTGCCAGGATCCTAAAAGGGCAGAAGAAGGACAAACTGGGGCCTGAGAT
ACCCCTGGCCATGGACCGCTTCCCATATGTGGCTCTGTCCAAGACATACAATGTAGACAAACATGTGCCA
GACAGTGGAGCCACAGCCACGGCCTACCTGTGCGGGGTCAAGGGCAACTTCCAGACCATTGGCTTGAGTG
CAGCCGCCCGCTTTAACCAGTGCAACACGACACGCGGCAACGAGGTCATCTCCGTGATGAATCGGGCCAA
GAAAGCAGGGAAGTCAGTGGGAGTGGTAACCACCACACGAGTGCAGCACGCCTCGCCAGCCGGCACCTAC
GCCCACACGGTGAACCGCAACTGGTACTCGGACGCCGACGTGCCTGCCTCGGCCCGCCAGGAGGGGTGCC
AGGACATCGCTACGCAGCTCATCTCCAACATGGACATTGACGTGATCCTAGGTGGAGGCCGAAAGTACAT
GTTTCGCATGGGAACCCCAGACCCTGAGTACCCAGATGACTACAGCCAAGGTGGGACCAGGCTGGACGGG
AAGAATCTGGTGCAGGAATGGCTGGCGAAGCGCCAGGGTGCCCGGTATGTGTGGAACCGCACTGAGCTCA
TGCAGGCTTCCCTGGACCCGTCTGTGACCCATCTCATGGGTCTCTTTGAGCCTGGAGACATGAAATACGA
GATCCACCGAGACTCCACACTGGACCCCTCCCTGATGGAGATGACAGAGGCTGCCCTGCGCCTGCTGAGC
AGGAACCCCCGCGGCTTCTTCCTCTTCGTGGAGGGTGGTCGCATCGACCATGGTCATCATGAAAGCAGGG
CTTACCGGGCACTGACTGAGACGATCATGTTCGACGACGCCATTGAGAGGGCGGGCCAGCTCACCAGCGA
GGAGGACACGCTGAGCCTCGTCACTGCCGACCACTCCCACGTCTTCTCCTTCGGAGGCTACCCCCTGCGA
GGGAGCTCCATCTTCGGGCTGGCCCCTGGCAAGGCCCGGGACAGGAAGGCCTACACGGTCCTCCTATACG
GAAACGGTCCAGGCTATGTGCTCAAGGACGGCGCCCGGCCGGATGTTACCGAGAGCGAGAGCGGGAGCCC
CGAGTATCGGCAGCAGTCAGCAGTGCCCCTGGACGAAGAGACCCACGCAGGCGAGGACGTGGCGGTGTTC
GCGCGCGGCCCGCAGGCGCACCTGGTTCACGGCGTGCAGGAGCAGACCTTCATAGCGCACGTCATGGCCT
TCGCCGCCTGCCTGGAGCCCTACACCGCCTGCGACCTGGCGCCCCCCGCCGGCACCACCGACGCCGCGCA
CCCGGGTGGCGGAGGACTGAACGACATCTTCGAGGCTCAGAAAATCGAATGGCACGAACATCACCATCAC
CATCACCATCACCATTAAGGCCGGCCTGTAGTCACTGGCACAACGCGTTACCCGGTAAGCCAATCGGGTA
TACACGGTCGTCATACTGCAGACAGGGTTCTTCTACTTTGCAAGATAGTCTTGAGTAGTAAAATAAATAG
ATAGAGAAAATCAGCCTCGACTGTGCCTTCTAGTTGCCAGCCATCTGTTGTTTGCCCCTCCCCCGTGCCT
TCCTTGACCCTGGAAGGTGCCACTCCCACTGTCCTTTCCTAATAAAATGAGGAAATTGCATCACAACACT
CAACCCTATCTCGGTCTATTCTTTTGATTTATAAGGGATTTTGCCGATTTCGGCCTATTGGTTAAAAAAT
GAGCTGATTTAACAAAAATTTAACGCGAATTAATTCTGTGGAATGTGTGTCAGTTAGGGTGTGGAAAGTC
CCCAGGCTCCCCAGCAGGCAGAAGTATGCAAAGCATGCATCTCAATTAGTCAGCAACCAGGTGTGGAAAG
TCCCCAGGCTCCCCAGCAGGCAGAAGTATGCAAAGCATGCATCTCAATTAGTCAGCAACCATAGTCCCGC
CCCTAACTCCGCCCATCCCGCCCCTAACTCCGCCCAGTTCCGCCCATTCTCCGCCCCATGGCTGACTAAT
TTTTTTTATTTATGCAGAGGCCGAGGCCGCCTCTGCCTCTGAGCTATTCCAGAAGTAGTGAGGAGGCTTT
TTTGGAGGCCTAGGCTTTTGCAAAAAGCTCCCGGGAGCTTGTATATCCATTTTCGGATCTGATCAGCACG
TGTTGACAATTAATCATCGGCATAGTATATCGGCATAGTATAATACGACAAGGTGAGGAACTAAACCATG
ACCGAGTACAAGCCCACGGTGCGCCTCGCCACCCGCGACGACGTCCCCAGGGCCGTACGCACCCTCGCCG
CCGCGTTCGCCGACTACCCCGCCACGCGCCACACCGTCGATCCGGACCGCCACATCGAGCGGGTCACCGA
GCTGCAAGAACTCTTCCTCACGCGCGTCGGGCTCGACATCGGCAAGGTGTGGGTCGCGGACGACGGCGCC
GCGGTGGCGGTCTGGACCACGCCGGAGAGCGTCGAAGCGGGGGCGGTGTTCGCCGAGATCGGCCCGCGCA
TGGCCGAGTTGAGCGGTTCCCGGCTGGCCGCGCAGCAACAGATGGAAGGCCTCCTGGCGCCGCACCGGCC
CAAGGAGCCCGCGTGGTTCCTGGCCACCGTCGGCGTCTCGCCCGACCACCAGGGCAAGGGTCTGGGCAGC
GCCGTCGTGCTCCCCGGAGTGGAGGCGGCCGAGCGCGCCGGGGTGCCCGCCTTCCTGGAGACATCCGCGC
CCCGCAACCTCCCCTTCTACGAGCGGCTCGGCTTCACCGTCACCGCCGACGTCGAGGTGCCCGAAGGACC
GCGCACCTGGTGCATGACCCGCAAGCCCGGTGCCTGACACGTGCTACGAGATTTCGATTCCACCGCCGCC
TTCTATGAAAGGTTGGGCTTCGGAATCGTTTTCCGGGACGCCGGCTGGATGATCCTCCAGCGCGGGGATC
TCATGCTGGAGTTCTTCGCCCACCCCAACTTGTTTATTGCAGCTTATAATGGTTACAAATAAAGCAATAG
CATCACAAATTTCACAAATAAAGCATTTTTTTCACTGCATTCTAGTTGTGGTTTGTCCAAACTCATCAAT
GTATCTTATCATGTCTGTATACCGTCGACCTCTAGCTAGAGCTTGGCGTAATCATGGTCATTACCAATGC
TTAATCAGTGAGGCACCTATCTCAGCGATCTGTCTATTTCGTTCATCCATAGTTGCCTGACTCCCCGTCG
TGTAGATAACTACGATACGGGAGGGCTTACCATCTGGCCCCAGCGCTGCGATGATACCGCGAGAACCACG
CTCACCGGCTCCGGATTTATCAGCAATAAACCAGCCAGCCGGAAGGGCCGAGCGCAGAAGTGGTCCTGCA
ACTTTATCCGCCTCCATCCAGTCTATTAATTGTTGCCGGGAAGCTAGAGTAAGTAGTTCGCCAGTTAATA
GTTTGCGCAACGTTGTTGCCATCGCTACAGGCATCGTGGTGTCACGCTCGTCGTTTGGTATGGCTTCATT
CAGCTCCGGTTCCCAACGATCAAGGCGAGTTACATGATCCCCCATGTTGTGCAAAAAAGCGGTTAGCTCC
TTCGGTCCTCCGATCGTTGTCAGAAGTAAGTTGGCCGCAGTGTTATCACTCATGGTTATGGCAGCACTGC
ATAATTCTCTTACTGTCATGCCATCCGTAAGATGCTTTTCTGTGACTGGTGAGTACTCAACCAAGTCATT
CTGAGAATAGTGTATGCGGCGACCGAGTTGCTCTTGCCCGGCGTCAATACGGGATAATACCGCGCCACAT
AGCAGAACTTTAAAAGTGCTCATCATTGGAAAACGTTCTTCGGGGCGAAAACTCTCAAGGATCTTACCGC
TGTTGAGATCCAGTTCGATGTAACCCACTCGTGCACCCAACTGATCTTCAGCATCTTTTACTTTCACCAG
CGTTTCTGGGTGAGCAAAAACAGGAAGGCAAAATGCCGCAAAAAAGGGAATAAGGGCGACACGGAAATGT
TGAATACTCATATTCTTCCTT
Features (pLannotate 1.2.2; 24 found; start..end, strand, type, name):
    119..143     -  CDS            KanR (fragment): aminoglycoside phosphotransferase; aph(3')-Ia; confers resistance to kanamycin
    254..842     +  rep_origin     ori: high-copy-number ColE1/pMB1/pBR322/pUC origin of replication
   1067..1084    +  terminator     rrnB T2 terminator (fragment): transcription terminator T2 from the E. coli rrnB gene
   1109..1128    -  CDS            lacZα (fragment): LacZα fragment of β-galactosidase; lacZ fragment
   1584..1600    +  protein_bind   lac operator: The lac repressor binds to the lac operator to inhibit transcription in E. coli. This inhibition can be relieved by adding lactose or isopropyl-β-D-thiogalactopyranoside (IPTG). lac repressor encoded by lacI
   1843..2146    +  enhancer       CMV enhancer: human cytomegalovirus immediate early enhancer
   2147..2350    +  promoter       CMV promoter: human cytomegalovirus (CMV) immediate early promoter
   2486..2529    +  intron         CMV intron (fragment): modified intron A from human cytomegalovirus
   2581..2599    +  promoter       SP6 promoter: promoter for bacteriophage SP6 RNA polymerase
   2603..2640    +  CDS            IgH signal sequence (fragment): signal sequence from the mouse immunoglobulin heavy chain variable region
   2674..3666    +  CDS            Cadm3 (fragment): CADM3_MOUSE - Also known as Igsf4b, Necl1, Syncam3, Tsll1. Experimental evidence at protein level: Swiss-Prot protein existence level 1. Involved in the cell-cell adhesion. Has both calcium- independent homophilic cell-cell adhesion activity and calcium- independent heterophilic cell-cell adhesion activity with IGSF4, NECTIN1 and NECTIN3. Interaction with EPB41L1 may regulate structure or function of cell-cell junctions. From Mus musculus (Mouse).
   3763..3942    +  CDS            Comp (fragment): COMP_RAT - Experimental evidence at protein level: Swiss-Prot protein existence level 1. May play a role in the structural integrity of cartilage via its interaction with other extracellular matrix proteins such as the collagens and fibronectin. Can mediate the interaction of chondrocytes with the cartilage extracellular matrix through interaction with cell surface integrin receptors. Could play a role in the pathogenesis of osteoarthritis. Potent suppressor of apoptosis in both primary chondrocytes and transformed cells. Suppresses apoptosis by blocking the activation of caspase-3 and by indu
   3930..5382    +  CDS            SEAP (fragment): secreted alkaline phosphatase from human placenta The natural enzyme has a C-terminal transmembrane sequence that is replaced by a GPI anchor.
   5407..5448    +  CDS            AviTag™ (fragment): peptide tag that allows for enzymatic biotinylation
   5452..5475    +  CDS            8xHis: 8xHis affinity tag
   5621..5732    +  polyA_signal   bGH poly(A) signal: bovine growth hormone polyadenylation signal
   5733..5841    +  rep_origin     f1 ori (fragment): f1 bacteriophage origin of replication; arrow indicates direction of (+) strand synthesis
   5855..6184    +  promoter       SV40 promoter: SV40 enhancer and early promoter
   6232..6279    +  promoter       EM7 promoter: synthetic bacterial promoter&nbsp
   6298..6897    +  CDS            PuroR (fragment): puromycin N-acetyltransferase; pac from Streptomyces; confers resistance to puromycin
   6907..7032    +  CDS            ble (fragment): BLE_KLEPN - Experimental evidence at protein level: Swiss-Prot protein existence level 1. Binding protein with a strong affinity to the bleomycin family of antibiotics. Binds to CL990; an antimitotic-antibiotic compound. From Klebsiella pneumoniae.
   7027..7148    +  polyA_signal   SV40 poly(A) signal: SV40 polyadenylation signal
   7201..8061    -  CDS            AmpR: β-lactamase; bla; confers resistance to ampicillin, carbenicillin, and related antibiotics
   8064..89      -  promoter       AmpR promoter (fragment) (across the origin): bla
