[The description below was written by a language model from this plasmid's Addgene catalogue record and pLannotate feature annotations shown in this document.]
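Description:
pD649-HAsp-CADM3-COMP5AP-AviTag-9xHis is a mammalian expression plasmid of about 8.1 kb, built on the pD649 backbone, that produces a secreted, tagged form of the extracellular domain of human CADM3 (also known as Necl-1 or SynCAM3), an immunoglobulin-superfamily cell adhesion molecule. It is maintained in E. coli as a high-copy plasmid through a ColE1/pUC-type origin with ampicillin selection from a β-lactamase gene. A separate cassette places a puromycin N-acetyltransferase gene under the SV40 early promoter and the bacterial EM7 promoter, followed by an SV40 polyadenylation signal, which could allow selection in mammalian cells. Short annotated fragments of KanR, lacZα, ble and f1 ori appear to be backbone remnants rather than functional parts.

Expression is driven by the CMV enhancer and promoter, followed by a piece of CMV intron A and an SP6 promoter that can serve for in vitro transcription or sequencing. The reading frame opens with a signal peptide (HAsp in the name; the automated annotation matches part of it to an immunoglobulin heavy chain leader), followed by the CADM3 ectodomain cloned between retained NotI and AscI sites. The annotation tool matched this insert to the mouse orthologue, but the catalogue entry lists it as human. Downstream, the backbone supplies the pentamerising coiled-coil region of cartilage oligomeric matrix protein, human placental alkaline phosphatase, an AviTag for enzymatic biotinylation and a polyhistidine tag (called as 8xHis, named 9xHis), ending at a bGH polyadenylation signal. The pentameric fusion raises binding avidity while the phosphatase provides an enzymatic readout, suiting it to extracellular protein interaction screening such as the IgSF interactome study it comes from. The depositor notes that some plasmids in this collection may carry an IS4-like transposase element upstream of the CMV promoter; none is annotated here.
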