Addgene plasmid #157309: pD649-HAsp-CADM3-COMP5AP-AviTag-9xHis
Purpose: Mammalian expression of cell-surface protein extracellular domain fused to COMP5AP-AviTag-9xHis. Protein is secreted from cells.
Depositing lab: Chris Garcia. Depositing organization: Stanford University. Publication: A Human IgSF Cell-Surface Interactome Reveals a Complex Network of Protein-Protein Interactions. Wojtowicz WM, Vielmetter J, Fernandes RA, Siepe DH, Eastman CL, Chisholm GB, Cox S, Klock H, Anderson PW, Rue SM, Miller JJ, Glaser SM, Bragstad ML, Vance J, Lam AW, Lesley SA, Zinn K, Garcia KC. Cell. 2020 Aug 20;182(4):1027-1043.e17. doi: 10.1016/j.cell.2020.07.025. PubMed 32822567.
Backbone
  Vector backbone: pD649
  Backbone size w/o insert (bp): 7153
  Vector type: Mammalian Expression
Growth in bacteria
  Bacterial resistance: Ampicillin, 100 μg/mL
  Growth temperature: 37°C
  Growth strain: DH5alpha
  Copy number: High Copy
Gene/Insert
  Gene/Insert name: CADM3
  Species: H. sapiens (human)
  Insert size (bp): 918
  Entrez Gene: CADM3 (a.k.a. BIgR, IGSF4B, NECL1, Necl-1, TSLL1, synCAM3)
  Promoter: CMV/SP6
  Tag / fusion protein: COMP5AP-AviTag-9xHis (C terminal on backbone)
  Cloning method: Restriction Enzyme; 5′ cloning site GCGGCCGC (not destroyed); 3′ cloning site GGCGCGCC (not destroyed)
  Sequencing primers: 5′ ATTTAGGTGACACTATAG; 3′ CGTCGCACTCCATCACGGTG
Resource information
  A portion of this plasmid was derived from a plasmid made by: synthesis by ThermoFisher
Terms and licenses: Academic/Nonprofit Terms; Industry Terms: Not Available to Industry
Depositor comments: Some plasmids in this collection may have an IS4-like element ISVsa5 family transposase upstream of the CMV promoter.
How to cite: pD649-HAsp-CADM3-COMP5AP-AviTag-9xHis was a gift from Chris Garcia (Addgene plasmid # 157309 ; http://n2t.net/addgene:157309 ; RRID:Addgene_157309)
