>Addgene plasmid #157309 | pD649-HAsp-CADM3-COMP5AP-AviTag-9xHis | depositor partial sequence | sequence record 303728 | insert (extracellular domain)
AATCTGAGCCAGGATGATAGCCAGCCTTGGACCTCCGATGAGACAGTGGTTGCTGGTGGCACCGTGGTGC
TGAAGTGCCAAGTGAAGGATCACGAGGACAGCAGCCTGCAGTGGTCCAATCCTGCTCAGCAGACCCTGTA
CTTCGGCGAGAAGAGAGCCCTGCGGGACAACAGAATCCAGCTGGTCACAAGCACACCCCACGAGCTGAGC
ATCAGCATCTCTAATGTGGCCCTGGCCGACGAGGGCGAGTACACCTGTAGCATCTTTACCATGCCTGTGC
GGACCGCCAAGAGCCTGGTTACAGTTCTGGGAATCCCTCAGAAGCCCATCATCACCGGCTACAAGAGCAG
CCTGAGAGAGAAGGACACCGCCACACTGAATTGTCAGAGCAGCGGATCTAAGCCTGCCGCCAGACTGACT
TGGAGAAAGGGCGATCAAGAGCTGCACGGCGAGCCCACAAGAATCCAAGAGGACCCCAATGGCAAGACCT
TCACCGTGTCCAGCAGCGTGACCTTCCAAGTGACAAGAGAGGATGACGGCGCCAGCATCGTGTGTTCCGT
GAATCACGAAAGCCTGAAGGGCGCCGATAGAAGCACCAGCCAGAGAATCGAGGTGCTGTACACCCCTACC
GCCATGATCAGACCCGATCCTCCACATCCTAGAGAGGGCCAGAAACTGCTGCTGCACTGCGAAGGCAGAG
GCAATCCTGTGCCTCAGCAGTACCTGTGGGAGAAAGAGGGCTCTGTCCCTCCACTGAAGATGACCCAAGA
GAGCGCCCTGATCTTCCCATTCCTGAACAAGAGCGATAGCGGCACCTACGGCTGTACCGCCACAAGCAAT
ATGGGCAGCTACAAGGCCTACTACACCCTGAACGTGAACGACCCATCTCCTGTGCCAAGCAGCAGCTCCA
CCTACCAT
